>Addgene plasmid #168095 | (294) pcDNA3.1-myc-OGA(1-400) | addgene full sequence | sequence record 333122 | Addgene NGS Result
GACGGATCGGGAGATCTCCCGATCCCCTATGGTGCACTCTCAGTACAATCTGCTCTGATGCCGCATAGTT
AAGCCAGTATCTGCTCCCTGCTTGTGTGTTGGAGGTCGCTGAGTAGTGCGCGAGCAAAATTTAAGCTACA
ACAAGGCAAGGCTTGACCGACAATTGCATGAAGAATCTGCTTAGGGTTAGGCGTTTTGCGCTGCTTCGCG
ATGTACGGGCCAGATATACGCGTTGACATTGATTATTGACTAGTTATTAATAGTAATCAATTACGGGGTC
ATTAGTTCATAGCCCATATATGGAGTTCCGCGTTACATAACTTACGGTAAATGGCCCGCCTGGCTGACCG
CCCAACGACCCCCGCCCATTGACGTCAATAATGACGTATGTTCCCATAGTAACGCCAATAGGGACTTTCC
ATTGACGTCAATGGGTGGAGTATTTACGGTAAACTGCCCACTTGGCAGTACATCAAGTGTATCATATGCC
AAGTACGCCCCCTATTGACGTCAATGACGGTAAATGGCCCGCCTGGCATTATGCCCAGTACATGACCTTA
TGGGACTTTCCTACTTGGCAGTACATCTACGTATTAGTCATCGCTATTACCATGGTGATGCGGTTTTGGC
AGTACATCAATGGGCGTGGATAGCGGTTTGACTCACGGGGATTTCCAAGTCTCCACCCCATTGACGTCAA
TGGGAGTTTGTTTTGGCACCAAAATCAACGGGACTTTCCAAAATGTCGTAACAACTCCGCCCCATTGACG
CAAATGGGCGGTAGGCGTGTACGGTGGGAGGTCTATATAAGCAGAGCTCTCTGGCTAACTAGAGAACCCA
CTGCTTACTGGCTTATCGAAATTAATACGACTCACTATAGGGAGACCCAAGCTGGCGAGCGTTTAAGCTT
GAGCAATGGAGCAGAAGCTGATCAGCGAGGAGGATCTGGCGATCGCAATGGTGCAGAAGGAGAGTCAAGC
GACGTTGGAGGAGCGGGAGAGCGAGCTCAGCTCCAACCCTGCCGCCTCTGCGGGGGCATCGCTGGAGCCG
CCGGCAGCTCCGGCACCCGGAGAAGACAACCCCGCCGGGGCTGGGGGAGCGGCGGTGGCCGGGGCCGCAG
GAGGGGCTCGGCGGTTCCTCTGCGGTGTGGTGGAAGGATTTTATGGAAGACCTTGGGTTATGGAACAGAG
AAAAGAACTCTTTAGAAGGCTCCAGAAATGGGAATTAAATACATACTTGTATGCCCCAAAAGATGACTAC
AAACATAGGATGTTTTGGCGAGAGATGTATTCAGTGGAGGAAGCTGAGCAACTTATGACTCTCATCTCTG
CTGCACGAGAATATGAGATAGAGTTCATCTATGCGATCTCACCTGGATTGGATATCACTTTTTCTAACCC
CAAGGAAGTATCCACATTGAAACGTAAATTGGACCAGGTTTCTCAGTTTGGGTGCAGATCATTTGCTTTG
CTTTTTGATGATATAGACCATAATATGTGTGCAGCAGACAAAGAGGTATTCAGTTCTTTTGCTCATGCCC
AAGTCTCCATCACAAATGAAATCTATCAGTACCTAGGAGAGCCAGAAACTTTCCTCTTCTGTCCCACAGA
ATACTGTGGCACTTTCTGTTATCCAAATGTGTCTCAGTCTCCATATTTAAGGACTGTGGGTGAAAAGCTT
CTACCTGGAATTGAAGTGCTTTGGACAGGTCCCAAAGTTGTTTCTAAAGAAATTCCAGTAGAGTCCATCG
AAGAGGTTTCTAAGATTATTAAGAGAGCTCCAGTAATCTGGGATAACATTCATGCTAATGATTATGATCA
GAAGAGACTGTTTCTGGGCCCGTACAAAGGAAGATCCACAGAACTCATCCCACGGTTAAAAGGAGTCCTC
ACTAATCCAAATTGTGAATTTGAAGCCAACTACGTTGCTATCCACACCCTTGCCACCTGGTACAAATCAA
ACATGAATGGAGTGAGAAAAGATGTAGTGATGACTGACAGTGAAGATAGTACTGTGTCCATCCAGATAAA
ATTAGAAAATGAAGGCAGTGATGAAGATATTGAAACTGATGTACTCTATAGTCCACAGATGGCTCTAAAG
CTAGCATTAACAGAATGGTTGCAAGAGTTTGGTGTGCCTCATCAATACAGCAGTAGGTAAGTCTAGAGGG
CCCGTTTAAACCCGCTGATCAGCCTCGACTGTGCCTTCTAGTTGCCAGCCATCTGTTGTTTGCCCCTCCC
CCGTGCCTTCCTTGACCCTGGAAGGTGCCACTCCCACTGTCCTTTCCTAATAAAATGAGGAAATTGCATC
GCATTGTCTGAGTAGGTGTCATTCTATTCTGGGGGGTGGGGTGGGGCAGGACAGCAAGGGGGAGGATTGG
GAAGACAATAGCAGGCATGCTGGGGATGCGGTGGGCTCTATGGCTTCTGAGGCGGAAAGAACCAGCTGGG
GCTCTAGGGGGTATCCCC
[124 nt withheld, positions 2469-2592]
C
[91 nt withheld, positions 2594-2684]
A
[49 nt withheld, positions 2686-2734]
CCTTTGACGTTGGAGTCCACGTTCTTT
[37 nt withheld, positions 2762-2798]
ACCCTATCTCGGTCTATTCTTTTGATTTATAAGGGATTTTGCCGATTTCGGCCTATTGGTTAAAAAATGA
GCTGATTTAACAAAAATTTAACGCGAATTAATTCTGTGGAATGTGTGTCAGTTAGGGTGTGGAAAGTCCC
CAGGCTCCCCAGCAGGCAGAAGTATGCAAAGCATGCATCTCAATTAGTCAGCAACCAGGTGTGGAAAGTC
CCCAGGCTCCCCAGCAGGCAGAAGTATGCAAAGCATGCATCTCAATTAGTCAGCAACCATAGTCCCGCCC
CTAACTCCGCCCATCCCGCCCCTAACTCCGCCCAGTTCCGCCCATTCTCCGCCCCATGGCTGACTAATTT
TTTTTATTTATGCAGAGGCCGAGGCCGCCTCTGCCTCTGAGCTATTCCAGAAGTAGTGAGGAGGCTTTTT
TGGAGGCCTAGGCTTTTGCAAAAAGCTCCCGGGAGCTTGTATATCCATTTTCGGATCTGATCAAGAGACA
GGATGAGGATCGTTTCGCATGATTGAACAAGATGGATTGCACGCAGGTTCTCCGGCCGCTTGGGTGGAGA
GGCTATTCGGCTATGACTGGGCACAACAGACAATCGGCTGCTCTGATGCCGCCGTGTTCCGGCTGTCAGC
GCAGGGGCGCCCGGTTCTTTTTGTCAAGACCGACCTGTCCGGTGCCCTGAATGAACTGCAGGACGAGGCA
GCGCGGCTATCGTGGCTGGCCACGACGGGCGTTCCTTGCGCAGCTGTGCTCGACGTTGTCACTGAAGCGG
GAAGGGACTGGCTGCTATTGGGCGAAGTGCCGGGGCAGGATCTCCTGTCATCTCACCTTGCTCCTGCCGA
GAAAGTATCCATCATGGCTGATGCAATGCGGCGGCTGCATACGCTTGATCCGGCTACCTGCCCATTCGAC
CACCAAGCGAAACATCGCATCGAGCGAGCACGTACTCGGATGGAAGCCGGTCTTGTCGATCAGGATGATC
TGGACGAAGAGCATCAGGGGCTCGCGCCAGCCGAACTGTTCGCCAGGCTCAAGGCGCGCATGCCCGACGG
CGAGGATCTCGTCGTGACCCATGGCGATGCCTGCTTGCCGAATATCATGGTGGAAAATGGCCGCTTTTCT
GGATTCATCGACTGTGGCCGGCTGGGTGTGGCGGACCGCTATCAGGACATAGCGTTGGCTACCCGTGATA
TTGCTGAAGAGCTTGGCGGCGAATGGGCTGACCGCTTCCTCGTGCTTTACGGTATCGCCGCTCCCGATTC
GCAGCGCATCGCCTTCTATCGCCTTCTTGACGAGTTCTTCTGAGCGGGACTCTGGGGTTCGAAATGACCG
ACCAAGCGACGCCCAACCTGCCATCACGAGATTTCGATTCCACCGCCGCCTTCTATGAAAGGTTGGGCTT
CGGAATCGTTTTCCGGGACGCCGGCTGGATGATCCTCCAGCGCGGGGATCTCATGCTGGAGTTCTTCGCC
CACCCCAACTTGTTTATTGCAGCTTATAATGGTTACAAATAAAGCAATAGCATCACAAATTTCACAAATA
AAGCATTTTTTTCACTGCATTCTAGTTGTGGTTTGTCCAAACTCATCAATGTATCTTATCATGTCTGTAT
ACCGTCGACCTCTAGCTAGAGCTTGGCGTAATCATGGTCATAGCTGTTTCCTGTGTGAAATTGTTATCCG
CTCACAATTCCACACAACATACGAGCCGGAAGCATAAAGTGTAAAGCCTGGGGTGCCTAATGAGTGAGCT
AACTCACATTAATTGCGTTGCGCTCACTGCCCGCTTTCCAGTCGGGAAACCTGTCGTGCCAGCTGCATTA
ATGAATCGGCCAACGCGCGGGGAGAGGCGGTTTGCGTATTGGGCGCTCTTCCGCTTCCTCGCTCACTGAC
TCGCTGCGCTCGGTCGTTCGGCTGCGGCGAGCGGTATCAGCTCACTCAAAGGCGGTAATACGGTTATCCA
CAGAATCAGGGGATAACGCAGGAAAGAACATGTGAGCAAAAGGCCAGCAAAAGGCCAGGAACCGTAAAAA
GGCCGCGTTGCTGGCGTTTTTCCATAGGCTCCGCCCCCCTGACGAGCATCACAAAAATCGACGCTCAAGT
CAGAGGTGGCGAAACCCGACAGGACTATAAAGATACCAGGCGTTTCCCCCTGGAAGCTCCCTCGTGCGCT
CTCCTGTTCCGACCCTGCCGCTTACCGGATACCTGTCCGCCTTTCTCCCTTCGGGAAGCGTGGCGCTTTC
TCATAGCTCACGCTGTAGGTATCTCAGTTCGGTGTAGGTCGTTCGCTCCAAGCTGGGCTGTGTGCACGAA
CCCCCCGTTCAGCCCGACCGCTGCGCCTTATCCGGTAACTATCGTCTTGAGTCCAACCCGGTAAGACACG
ACTTATCGCCACTGGCAGCAGCCACTGGTAACAGGATTAGCAGAGCGAGGTATGTAGGCGGTGCTACAGA
GTTCTTGAAGTGGTGGCCTAACTACGGCTACACTAGAAGAACAGTATTTGGTATCTGCGCTCTGCTGAAG
CCAGTTACCTTCGGAAAAAGAGTTGGTAGCTCTTGATCCGGCAAACAAACCACCGCTGGTAGCGGTGGTT
TTTTTGTTTGCAAGCAGCAGATTACGCGCAGAAAAAAAGGATCTCAAGAAGATCCTTTGATCTTTTCTAC
GGGGTCTGACGCTCAGTGGAACGAAAACTCACGTTAAGGGATTTTGGTCATGAGATTATCAAAAAGGATC
TTCACCTAGATCCTTTTAAATTAAAAATGAAGTTTTAAATCAATCTAAAGTATATATGAGTAAACTTGGT
CTGACAGTTACCAATGCTTAATCAGTGAGGCACCTATCTCAGCGATCTGTCTATTTCGTTCATCCATAGT
TGCCTGACTCCCCGTCGTGTAGATAACTACGATACGGGAGGGCTTACCATCTGGCCCCAGTGCTGCAATG
ATACCGCGAGACCCACGCTCACCGGCTCCAGATTTATCAGCAATAAACCAGCCAGCCGGAAGGGCCGAGC
GCAGAAGTGGTCCTGCAACTTTATCCGCCTCCATCCAGTCTATTAATTGTTGCCGGGAAGCTAGAGTAAG
TAGTTCGCCAGTTAATAGTTTGCGCAACGTTGTTGCCATTGCTACAGGCATCGTGGTGTCACGCTCGTCG
TTTGGTATGGCTTCATTCAGCTCCGGTTCCCAACGATCAAGGCGAGTTACATGATCCCCCATGTTGTGCA
AAAAAGCGGTTAGCTCCTTCGGTCCTCCGATCGTTGTCAGAAGTAAGTTGGCCGCAGTGTTATCACTCAT
GGTTATGGCAGCACTGCATAATTCTCTTACTGTCATGCCATCCGTAAGATGCTTTTCTGTGACTGGTGAG
TACTCAACCAAGTCATTCTGAGAATAGTGTATGCGGCGACCGAGTTGCTCTTGCCCGGCGTCAATACGGG
ATAATACCGCGCCACATAGCAGAACTTTAAAAGTGCTCATCATTGGAAAACGTTCTTCGGGGCGAAAACT
CTCAAGGATCTTACCGCTGTTGAGATCCAGTTCGATGTAACCCACTCGTGCACCCAACTGATCTTCAGCA
TCTTTTACTTTCACCAGCGTTTCTGGGTGAGCAAAAACAGGAAGGCAAAATGCCGCAAAAAAGGGAATAA
GGGCGACACGGAAATGTTGAATACTCATACTCTTCCTTTTTCAATATTATTGAAGCATTTATCAGGGTTA
TTGTCTCATGAGCGGATACATATTTGAATGTATTTAGAAAAATAAACAAATAGGGGTTCCGCGCACATTT
CCCCGAAAAGTGCCACCTGACGTC
Features (pLannotate 1.2.2; 20 found; start..end, strand, type, name):
     28..80      -  misc_feature   bom (fragment): basis of mobility region from pBR322
    235..614     +  enhancer       CMV enhancer: human cytomegalovirus immediate early enhancer
    615..818     +  promoter       CMV promoter: human cytomegalovirus (CMV) immediate early promoter
    814..847     +  LTR            5' LTR (truncated) (fragment): truncated 5' long terminal repeat (LTR) from HIV-1
    863..881     +  promoter       T7 promoter: promoter for bacteriophage T7 RNA polymerase
    958..2157    +  CDS            OGA (fragment): OGA_HUMAN - Also known as HEXC, KIAA0679, MEA5, MGEA5. Experimental evidence at protein level: Swiss-Prot protein existence level 1. [Isoform 3]: Cleaves GlcNAc but not GalNAc from O- glycosylated proteins. Can use p-nitrophenyl-beta-GlcNAc as substrate but not p-nitrophenyl-beta-GalNAc or p-nitrophenyl-alpha-GlcNAc (in vitro), but has about six times lower specific activity than isoform 1. From Homo sapiens (Human).
   2199..2423    +  polyA_signal   bGH poly(A) signal: bovine growth hormone polyadenylation signal
   2427..2448    +  promoter       SV40 promoter (fragment): SV40 enhancer and early promoter
   2469..2897    +  rep_origin     f1 ori (sequence partly withheld): f1 bacteriophage origin of replication; arrow indicates direction of (+) strand synthesis
   2911..3240    +  promoter       SV40 promoter: SV40 enhancer and early promoter
   3307..4098    +  CDS            neo: KKA2_KLEPN - Also known as kan, nptII. Experimental evidence at protein level: Swiss-Prot protein existence level 1. Resistance to kanamycin, neomycin, paromomycin, ribostamycin, butirosin and gentamicin B. From Klebsiella pneumoniae.
   4122..4280    +  CDS            ble (fragment): BLE_KLEPN - Experimental evidence at protein level: Swiss-Prot protein existence level 1. Binding protein with a strong affinity to the bleomycin family of antibiotics. Binds to CL990; an antimitotic-antibiotic compound. From Klebsiella pneumoniae.
   4275..4396    +  polyA_signal   SV40 poly(A) signal: SV40 polyadenylation signal
   4469..4485    -  protein_bind   lac operator: The lac repressor binds to the lac operator to inhibit transcription in E. coli. This inhibition can be relieved by adding lactose or isopropyl-β-D-thiogalactopyranoside (IPTG). lac repressor encoded by lacI
   4493..4523    -  promoter       lac promoter: promoter for the E. coli lac operon
   4538..4559    -  protein_bind   CAP binding site: CAP binding activates transcription in the presence of cAMP. E. coli catabolite activator protein
   4572..4664    -  CDS            lacI (fragment): lac repressor; lacI; The lac repressor binds to the lac operator to inhibit transcription in E. coli. This inhibition can be relieved by adding lactose or isopropyl-β-D-thiogalactopyranoside (IPTG).
   4847..5435    -  rep_origin     ori: high-copy-number ColE1/pMB1/pBR322/pUC origin of replication
   5606..6466    -  CDS            AmpR: β-lactamase; bla; confers resistance to ampicillin, carbenicillin, and related antibiotics
   6467..6571    -  promoter       AmpR promoter: bla
