[The description below was written by a language model from this plasmid's Addgene catalogue record and pLannotate feature annotations shown in this document.]
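Description:
(294) pcDNA3.1-myc-OGA(1-400) is a mammalian expression plasmid built on the Invitrogen pcDNA3.1(+) backbone, about 6.6 kb in total. It is propagated in E. coli from a high-copy ColE1/pUC-type origin under ampicillin selection (β-lactamase driven by its own promoter). It also carries an f1 phage origin, which allows single-stranded DNA production. For selection in mammalian cells, an SV40 enhancer/early promoter drives the neomycin phosphotransferase gene, terminated by an SV40 polyadenylation signal, so stable transfectants can be selected with G418. The automated annotation also flags several small fragments (bom, HIV-1 LTR, ble, lacI, and lac promoter/operator elements). These appear to be short backbone remnants or similarity matches rather than functional parts of the design.

The payload is a roughly 1.2 kb insert encoding residues 1–400 of human O-GlcNAcase (OGA, also known as MGEA5), the catalytic-domain portion of the enzyme that removes O-linked GlcNAc from proteins, with an N-terminal myc epitope tag for detection. The feature table annotates the OGA coding fragment but does not call the myc tag separately; the tag would lie in the short interval upstream of the OGA match. Expression is driven by the human CMV immediate-early enhancer and promoter and terminated by the bovine growth hormone polyadenylation signal. A T7 promoter between the CMV promoter and the insert permits in vitro transcription and serves as a sequencing primer site. The insert was cloned by restriction digestion between SgfI and XbaI sites, both retained. The associated publication describes a nanobody-fused split O-GlcNAcase for target-protein deglycosylation in living cells, and this plasmid supplies a truncated N-terminal OGA fragment for expression in mammalian cells in that context.
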