Addgene plasmid #168095: (294) pcDNA3.1-myc-OGA(1-400)
Purpose: Myc tagged truncated human OGA catalytic domain of residues 1-400
Depositing lab: Christina Woo. Depositing organization: Harvard University. Publication: Target protein deglycosylation in living cells by a nanobody-fused split O-GlcNAcase. Ge Y, Ramirez DH, Yang B, D'Souza AK, Aonbangkhen C, Wong S, Woo CM. Nat Chem Biol. 2021 Mar 8. pii: 10.1038/s41589-021-00757-y. doi: 10.1038/s41589-021-00757-y. PubMed 33686291.
Backbone
  Vector backbone: pcDNA3.1(+)
  Backbone manufacturer: Invitrogen
  Backbone size w/o insert (bp): 5347
  Total vector size (bp): 6592
  Vector type: Mammalian Expression
  Selectable markers: Neomycin (select with G418)
Growth in bacteria
  Bacterial resistance: Ampicillin, 100 μg/mL
  Growth temperature: 37°C
  Growth strain: DH5alpha
  Copy number: High Copy
Gene/Insert
  Gene/Insert name: myc-OGA(1-400)
  Species: H. sapiens (human)
  Insert size (bp): 1245
  Promoter: T7/CMV
  Tag / fusion protein: myc (N terminal on insert)
  Cloning method: Restriction Enzyme; 5′ cloning site Sgfl (not destroyed); 3′ cloning site XbaI (not destroyed)
  Sequencing primers: 5′ T7 fwd; 3′ BGH rev
Terms and licenses: Academic/Nonprofit Terms; Industry Terms: Not Available to Industry
How to cite: (294) pcDNA3.1-myc-OGA(1-400) was a gift from Christina Woo (Addgene plasmid # 168095 ; http://n2t.net/addgene:168095 ; RRID:Addgene_168095)
