>Addgene plasmid #168095 | (294) pcDNA3.1-myc-OGA(1-400) | depositor partial sequence | sequence record 327975 | insert
ATGGAGCAGAAGCTGATCAGCGAGGAGGATCTGGCGATCGCAATGGTGCAGAAGGAGAGTCAAGCGACGT
TGGAGGAGCGGGAGAGCGAGCTCAGCTCCAACCCTGCCGCCTCTGCGGGGGCATCGCTGGAGCCGCCGGC
AGCTCCGGCACCCGGAGAAGACAACCCCGCCGGGGCTGGGGGAGCGGCGGTGGCCGGGGCCGCAGGAGGG
GCTCGGCGGTTCCTCTGCGGTGTGGTGGAAGGATTTTATGGAAGACCTTGGGTTATGGAACAGAGAAAAG
AACTCTTTAGAAGGCTCCAGAAATGGGAATTAAATACATACTTGTATGCCCCAAAAGATGACTACAAACA
TAGGATGTTTTGGCGAGAGATGTATTCAGTGGAGGAAGCTGAGCAACTTATGACTCTCATCTCTGCTGCA
CGAGAATATGAGATAGAGTTCATCTATGCGATCTCACCTGGATTGGATATCACTTTTTCTAACCCCAAGG
AAGTATCCACATTGAAACGTAAATTGGACCAGGTTTCTCAGTTTGGGTGCAGATCATTTGCTTTGCTTTT
TGATGATATAGACCATAATATGTGTGCAGCAGACAAAGAGGTATTCAGTTCTTTTGCTCATGCCCAAGTC
TCCATCACAAATGAAATCTATCAGTACCTAGGAGAGCCAGAAACTTTCCTCTTCTGTCCCACAGAATACT
GTGGCACTTTCTGTTATCCAAATGTGTCTCAGTCTCCATATTTAAGGACTGTGGGTGAAAAGCTTCTACC
TGGAATTGAAGTGCTTTGGACAGGTCCCAAAGTTGTTTCTAAAGAAATTCCAGTAGAGTCCATCGAAGAG
GTTTCTAAGATTATTAAGAGAGCTCCAGTAATCTGGGATAACATTCATGCTAATGATTATGATCAGAAGA
GACTGTTTCTGGGCCCGTACAAAGGAAGATCCACAGAACTCATCCCACGGTTAAAAGGAGTCCTCACTAA
TCCAAATTGTGAATTTGAAGCCAACTACGTTGCTATCCACACCCTTGCCACCTGGTACAAATCAAACATG
AATGGAGTGAGAAAAGATGTAGTGATGACTGACAGTGAAGATAGTACTGTGTCCATCCAGATAAAATTAG
AAAATGAAGGCAGTGATGAAGATATTGAAACTGATGTACTCTATAGTCCACAGATGGCTCTAAAGCTAGC
ATTAACAGAATGGTTGCAAGAGTTTGGTGTGCCTCATCAATACAGCAGTAGGTAA
